Addgene plasmid #106696: gh23
Purpose: expression of gRNA targeting POMT1, Cas9, and GFP
Depositing lab: Eric-Paul Bennett. Depositing organization: University of Copenhagen. Publication: A validated gRNA library for CRISPR/Cas9 targeting of the human glycosyltransferase genome. Narimatsu Y, Joshi HJ, Zhang Y, Gomes C, Chen YH, Lorenzetti F, Furukawa S, Schjoldager K, Hansen L, Clausen H, Bennett EP, Wandall HH. Glycobiology. 2018 Jan 5. pii: 4791732. doi: 10.1093/glycob/cwx101. PubMed 29315387.
Backbone
  Vector backbone: px458
  Backbone manufacturer: Feng Zhang (Addgene plasmid # 48138)
  Backbone size w/o insert (bp): 2376
  Vector type: Mammalian Expression
Growth in bacteria
  Bacterial resistance: Ampicillin, 100 μg/mL
  Growth temperature: 37°C
  Growth strain: DH5alpha
  Copy number: High Copy
Gene/Insert
  Gene/Insert name: POMT1
  gRNA/shRNA sequence: GAGCTCCAACACTATCTGGT
  Species: H. sapiens (human)
  Entrez Gene: POMT1 (a.k.a. LGMD2K, LGMDR11, MDDGA1, MDDGB1, MDDGC1, RT)
  Cloning method: Restriction Enzyme; 5′ cloning site unknown (unknown if destroyed); 3′ cloning site unknown (unknown if destroyed)
  Sequencing primers: 5′ QCG forward
Terms and licenses: Academic/Nonprofit Terms; Industry Terms: Not Available to Industry
How to cite: gh23 was a gift from Eric-Paul Bennett (Addgene plasmid # 106696 ; http://n2t.net/addgene:106696 ; RRID:Addgene_106696)
