[The description below was written by a language model from this plasmid's Addgene catalogue record and pLannotate feature annotations shown in this document.]
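Description:
gh23 is a mammalian expression plasmid built on the px458 backbone. It is an all-in-one CRISPR/Cas9 vector that delivers a guide RNA against human POMT1 together with Streptococcus pyogenes Cas9 and a GFP reporter. It is propagated in E. coli as a high-copy plasmid through a ColE1/pUC-type origin and selected with ampicillin via the β-lactamase gene. An f1 phage origin is also present. The backbone also carries a single annotated AAV2 inverted terminal repeat and short bom and rop fragments, which appear to be backbone remnants and are not functional parts of the payload. The assembled sequence is about 9.3 kb, so the much smaller backbone size listed in the catalogue entry does not match the sequence record.

The plasmid contains two expression units. A human U6 RNA polymerase III promoter drives the guide RNA. The POMT1-targeting spacer sits in the unannotated gap between the promoter and the S. pyogenes gRNA scaffold. A partial second scaffold fragment is annotated just downstream. The second unit uses a CMV enhancer, chicken β-actin promoter and hybrid intron to express Cas9. Cas9 is annotated in two contiguous halves that together form the full coding region. It is followed by a nucleoplasmin nuclear localization signal, then EGFP, and the unit ends with a bGH polyadenylation signal. The short linker between the NLS and EGFP is not annotated, so the table does not show how the two proteins are coupled.

According to the record, the construct belongs to a validated gRNA library targeting the human glycosyltransferase genes. Transfected cells can be identified or sorted by green fluorescence, which enriches for cells in which POMT1 has been disrupted.
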