Features (pLannotate 1.2.2; 19 found; start..end, strand, type, name):
      1..241     +  promoter       U6 promoter: RNA polymerase III promoter for human U6 snRNA
    270..345     +  misc_RNA       gRNA scaffold: guide RNA scaffold for the Streptococcus pyogenes CRISPR/Cas9 system
    352..395     +  misc_RNA       gRNA scaffold (fragment): guide RNA scaffold for the Streptococcus pyogenes CRISPR/Cas9 system
    442..727     +  enhancer       CMV enhancer: human cytomegalovirus immediate early enhancer; contains an 18-bp deletion relative to the standard CMV enhancer
    729..1006    +  promoter       chicken β-actin promoter: No description available
   1007..1234    +  intron         hybrid intron: hybrid between chicken β-actin (CBA) and minute virus of mice (MMV) introns (Gray et al., 2011)
   1372..2973    +  CDS            Cas9(N): N-terminal portion of Streptococcus pyogenes Cas9 (Zetsche et al., 2015)
   2974..5472    +  CDS            Cas9(C): C-terminal portion of Streptococcus pyogenes Cas9 (Zetsche et al., 2015)
   5473..5520    +  CDS            nucleoplasmin NLS: bipartite nuclear localization signal from nucleoplasmin
   5590..6303    +  CDS            EGFP: EGFP is a basic (constitutively fluorescent) green fluorescent protein published in 1996, derived from Aequorea victoria. It is reported to be a rapidly-maturing weak dimer with moderate acid sensitivity.
   6337..6448    +  polyA_signal   bGH poly(A) signal: bovine growth hormone polyadenylation signal
   6553..6693    +  repeat_region  AAV2 ITR: inverted terminal repeat of adeno-associated virus serotype 2 inverted
   6698..6749    -  misc_feature   bom (fragment): basis of mobility region from pBR322
   6768..7223    +  rep_origin     f1 ori (sequence partly withheld): f1 bacteriophage origin of replication; arrow indicates direction of (+) strand synthesis
   7224..7273    -  misc_feature   bom (fragment): basis of mobility region from pBR322
   7375..7410    -  CDS            rop (fragment): Rop protein, which maintains plasmids at low copy number; rop
   7505..7609    +  promoter       AmpR promoter: bla
   7610..8470    +  CDS            AmpR: β-lactamase; bla; confers resistance to ampicillin, carbenicillin, and related antibiotics
   8641..9229    +  rep_origin     ori: high-copy-number ColE1/pMB1/pBR322/pUC origin of replication
>Addgene plasmid #106696 | gh23 | addgene full sequence | sequence record 220758 | Addgene Assembled Full Sequence
GAGGGCCTATTTCCCATGATTCCTTCATATTTGCATATACGATACAAGGCTGTTAGAGAGATAATTGGAA
TTAATTTGACTGTAAACACAAAGATATTAGTACAAAATACGTGACGTAGAAAGTAATAATTTCTTGGGTA
GTTTGCAGTTTTAAAATTATGTTTTAAAATGGACTATCATATGCTTACCGTAACTTGAAAGTATTTCGAT
TTCTTGGCTTTATATATCTTGTGGAAAGGACGAAACACCGAGCTCCAACACTATCTGGTGTTTTAGAGCT
AGAAATAGCAAGTTAAAATAAGGCTAGTCCGTTATCAACTTGAAAAAGTGGCACCGAGTCGGTGCTTTTT
TGTTTTAGAGCTAGAAATAGCAAGTTAAAATAAGGCTAGTCCGTTTTTAGCGCGTGCGCCAATTCTGCAG
ACAAATGGCTCTAGAGGTACCCGTTACATAACTTACGGTAAATGGCCCGCCTGGCTGACCGCCCAACGAC
CCCCGCCCATTGACGTCAATAGTAACGCCAATAGGGACTTTCCATTGACGTCAATGGGTGGAGTATTTAC
GGTAAACTGCCCACTTGGCAGTACATCAAGTGTATCATATGCCAAGTACGCCCCCTATTGACGTCAATGA
CGGTAAATGGCCCGCCTGGCATTGTGCCCAGTACATGACCTTATGGGACTTTCCTACTTGGCAGTACATC
TACGTATTAGTCATCGCTATTACCATGGTCGAGGTGAGCCCCACGTTCTGCTTCACTCTCCCCATCTCCC
CCCCCTCCCCACCCCCAATTTTGTATTTATTTATTTTTTAATTATTTTGTGCAGCGATGGGGGCGGGGGG
GGGGGGGGGGCGCGCGCCAGGCGGGGCGGGGCGGGGCGAGGGGCGGGGCGGGGCGAGGCGGAGAGGTGCG
GCGGCAGCCAATCAGAGCGGCGCGCTCCGAAAGTTTCCTTTTATGGCGAGGCGGCGGCGGCGGCGGCCCT
ATAAAAAGCGAAGCGCGCGGCGGGCGGGAGTCGCTGCGCGCTGCCTTCGCCCCGTGCCCCGCTCCGCCGC
CGCCTCGCGCCGCCCGCCCCGGCTCTGACTGACCGCGTTACTCCCACAGGTGAGCGGGCGGGACGGCCCT
TCTCCTCCGGGCTGTAATTAGCTGAGCAAGAGGTAAGGGTTTAAGGGATGGTTGGTTGGTGGGGTATTAA
TGTTTAATTACCTGGAGCACCTGCCTGAAATCACTTTTTTTCAGGTTGGACCGGTGCCACCATGGACTAT
AAGGACCACGACGGAGACTACAAGGATCATGATATTGATTACAAAGACGATGACGATAAGATGGCCCCAA
AGAAGAAGCGGAAGGTCGGTATCCACGGAGTCCCAGCAGCCGACAAGAAGTACAGCATCGGCCTGGACAT
CGGCACCAACTCTGTGGGCTGGGCCGTGATCACCGACGAGTACAAGGTGCCCAGCAAGAAATTCAAGGTG
CTGGGCAACACCGACCGGCACAGCATCAAGAAGAACCTGATCGGAGCCCTGCTGTTCGACAGCGGCGAAA
CAGCCGAGGCCACCCGGCTGAAGAGAACCGCCAGAAGAAGATACACCAGACGGAAGAACCGGATCTGCTA
TCTGCAAGAGATCTTCAGCAACGAGATGGCCAAGGTGGACGACAGCTTCTTCCACAGACTGGAAGAGTCC
TTCCTGGTGGAAGAGGATAAGAAGCACGAGCGGCACCCCATCTTCGGCAACATCGTGGACGAGGTGGCCT
ACCACGAGAAGTACCCCACCATCTACCACCTGAGAAAGAAACTGGTGGACAGCACCGACAAGGCCGACCT
GCGGCTGATCTATCTGGCCCTGGCCCACATGATCAAGTTCCGGGGCCACTTCCTGATCGAGGGCGACCTG
AACCCCGACAACAGCGACGTGGACAAGCTGTTCATCCAGCTGGTGCAGACCTACAACCAGCTGTTCGAGG
AAAACCCCATCAACGCCAGCGGCGTGGACGCCAAGGCCATCCTGTCTGCCAGACTGAGCAAGAGCAGACG
GCTGGAAAATCTGATCGCCCAGCTGCCCGGCGAGAAGAAGAATGGCCTGTTCGGAAACCTGATTGCCCTG
AGCCTGGGCCTGACCCCCAACTTCAAGAGCAACTTCGACCTGGCCGAGGATGCCAAACTGCAGCTGAGCA
AGGACACCTACGACGACGACCTGGACAACCTGCTGGCCCAGATCGGCGACCAGTACGCCGACCTGTTTCT
GGCCGCCAAGAACCTGTCCGACGCCATCCTGCTGAGCGACATCCTGAGAGTGAACACCGAGATCACCAAG
GCCCCCCTGAGCGCCTCTATGATCAAGAGATACGACGAGCACCACCAGGACCTGACCCTGCTGAAAGCTC
TCGTGCGGCAGCAGCTGCCTGAGAAGTACAAAGAGATTTTCTTCGACCAGAGCAAGAACGGCTACGCCGG
CTACATTGACGGCGGAGCCAGCCAGGAAGAGTTCTACAAGTTCATCAAGCCCATCCTGGAAAAGATGGAC
GGCACCGAGGAACTGCTCGTGAAGCTGAACAGAGAGGACCTGCTGCGGAAGCAGCGGACCTTCGACAACG
GCAGCATCCCCCACCAGATCCACCTGGGAGAGCTGCACGCCATTCTGCGGCGGCAGGAAGATTTTTACCC
ATTCCTGAAGGACAACCGGGAAAAGATCGAGAAGATCCTGACCTTCCGCATCCCCTACTACGTGGGCCCT
CTGGCCAGGGGAAACAGCAGATTCGCCTGGATGACCAGAAAGAGCGAGGAAACCATCACCCCCTGGAACT
TCGAGGAAGTGGTGGACAAGGGCGCTTCCGCCCAGAGCTTCATCGAGCGGATGACCAACTTCGATAAGAA
CCTGCCCAACGAGAAGGTGCTGCCCAAGCACAGCCTGCTGTACGAGTACTTCACCGTGTATAACGAGCTG
ACCAAAGTGAAATACGTGACCGAGGGAATGAGAAAGCCCGCCTTCCTGAGCGGCGAGCAGAAAAAGGCCA
TCGTGGACCTGCTGTTCAAGACCAACCGGAAAGTGACCGTGAAGCAGCTGAAAGAGGACTACTTCAAGAA
AATCGAGTGCTTCGACTCCGTGGAAATCTCCGGCGTGGAAGATCGGTTCAACGCCTCCCTGGGCACATAC
CACGATCTGCTGAAAATTATCAAGGACAAGGACTTCCTGGACAATGAGGAAAACGAGGACATTCTGGAAG
ATATCGTGCTGACCCTGACACTGTTTGAGGACAGAGAGATGATCGAGGAACGGCTGAAAACCTATGCCCA
CCTGTTCGACGACAAAGTGATGAAGCAGCTGAAGCGGCGGAGATACACCGGCTGGGGCAGGCTGAGCCGG
AAGCTGATCAACGGCATCCGGGACAAGCAGTCCGGCAAGACAATCCTGGATTTCCTGAAGTCCGACGGCT
TCGCCAACAGAAACTTCATGCAGCTGATCCACGACGACAGCCTGACCTTTAAAGAGGACATCCAGAAAGC
CCAGGTGTCCGGCCAGGGCGATAGCCTGCACGAGCACATTGCCAATCTGGCCGGCAGCCCCGCCATTAAG
AAGGGCATCCTGCAGACAGTGAAGGTGGTGGACGAGCTCGTGAAAGTGATGGGCCGGCACAAGCCCGAGA
ACATCGTGATCGAAATGGCCAGAGAGAACCAGACCACCCAGAAGGGACAGAAGAACAGCCGCGAGAGAAT
GAAGCGGATCGAAGAGGGCATCAAAGAGCTGGGCAGCCAGATCCTGAAAGAACACCCCGTGGAAAACACC
CAGCTGCAGAACGAGAAGCTGTACCTGTACTACCTGCAGAATGGGCGGGATATGTACGTGGACCAGGAAC
TGGACATCAACCGGCTGTCCGACTACGATGTGGACCATATCGTGCCTCAGAGCTTTCTGAAGGACGACTC
CATCGACAACAAGGTGCTGACCAGAAGCGACAAGAACCGGGGCAAGAGCGACAACGTGCCCTCCGAAGAG
GTCGTGAAGAAGATGAAGAACTACTGGCGGCAGCTGCTGAACGCCAAGCTGATTACCCAGAGAAAGTTCG
ACAATCTGACCAAGGCCGAGAGAGGCGGCCTGAGCGAACTGGATAAGGCCGGCTTCATCAAGAGACAGCT
GGTGGAAACCCGGCAGATCACAAAGCACGTGGCACAGATCCTGGACTCCCGGATGAACACTAAGTACGAC
GAGAATGACAAGCTGATCCGGGAAGTGAAAGTGATCACCCTGAAGTCCAAGCTGGTGTCCGATTTCCGGA
AGGATTTCCAGTTTTACAAAGTGCGCGAGATCAACAACTACCACCACGCCCACGACGCCTACCTGAACGC
CGTCGTGGGAACCGCCCTGATCAAAAAGTACCCTAAGCTGGAAAGCGAGTTCGTGTACGGCGACTACAAG
GTGTACGACGTGCGGAAGATGATCGCCAAGAGCGAGCAGGAAATCGGCAAGGCTACCGCCAAGTACTTCT
TCTACAGCAACATCATGAACTTTTTCAAGACCGAGATTACCCTGGCCAACGGCGAGATCCGGAAGCGGCC
TCTGATCGAGACAAACGGCGAAACCGGGGAGATCGTGTGGGATAAGGGCCGGGATTTTGCCACCGTGCGG
AAAGTGCTGAGCATGCCCCAAGTGAATATCGTGAAAAAGACCGAGGTGCAGACAGGCGGCTTCAGCAAAG
AGTCTATCCTGCCCAAGAGGAACAGCGATAAGCTGATCGCCAGAAAGAAGGACTGGGACCCTAAGAAGTA
CGGCGGCTTCGACAGCCCCACCGTGGCCTATTCTGTGCTGGTGGTGGCCAAAGTGGAAAAGGGCAAGTCC
AAGAAACTGAAGAGTGTGAAAGAGCTGCTGGGGATCACCATCATGGAAAGAAGCAGCTTCGAGAAGAATC
CCATCGACTTTCTGGAAGCCAAGGGCTACAAAGAAGTGAAAAAGGACCTGATCATCAAGCTGCCTAAGTA
CTCCCTGTTCGAGCTGGAAAACGGCCGGAAGAGAATGCTGGCCTCTGCCGGCGAACTGCAGAAGGGAAAC
GAACTGGCCCTGCCCTCCAAATATGTGAACTTCCTGTACCTGGCCAGCCACTATGAGAAGCTGAAGGGCT
CCCCCGAGGATAATGAGCAGAAACAGCTGTTTGTGGAACAGCACAAGCACTACCTGGACGAGATCATCGA
GCAGATCAGCGAGTTCTCCAAGAGAGTGATCCTGGCCGACGCTAATCTGGACAAAGTGCTGTCCGCCTAC
AACAAGCACCGGGATAAGCCCATCAGAGAGCAGGCCGAGAATATCATCCACCTGTTTACCCTGACCAATC
TGGGAGCCCCTGCCGCCTTCAAGTACTTTGACACCACCATCGACCGGAAGAGGTACACCAGCACCAAAGA
GGTGCTGGACGCCACCCTGATCCACCAGAGCATCACCGGCCTGTACGAGACACGGATCGACCTGTCTCAG
CTGGGAGGCGACAAAAGGCCGGCGGCCACGAAAAAGGCCGGCCAGGCAAAAAAGAAAAAGGAATTCGGCA
GTGGAGAGGGCAGAGGAAGTCTGCTAACATGCGGTGACGTCGAGGAGAATCCTGGCCCAGTGAGCAAGGG
CGAGGAGCTGTTCACCGGGGTGGTGCCCATCCTGGTCGAGCTGGACGGCGACGTAAACGGCCACAAGTTC
AGCGTGTCCGGCGAGGGCGAGGGCGATGCCACCTACGGCAAGCTGACCCTGAAGTTCATCTGCACCACCG
GCAAGCTGCCCGTGCCCTGGCCCACCCTCGTGACCACCCTGACCTACGGCGTGCAGTGCTTCAGCCGCTA
CCCCGACCACATGAAGCAGCACGACTTCTTCAAGTCCGCCATGCCCGAAGGCTACGTCCAGGAGCGCACC
ATCTTCTTCAAGGACGACGGCAACTACAAGACCCGCGCCGAGGTGAAGTTCGAGGGCGACACCCTGGTGA
ACCGCATCGAGCTGAAGGGCATCGACTTCAAGGAGGACGGCAACATCCTGGGGCACAAGCTGGAGTACAA
CTACAACAGCCACAACGTCTATATCATGGCCGACAAGCAGAAGAACGGCATCAAGGTGAACTTCAAGATC
CGCCACAACATCGAGGACGGCAGCGTGCAGCTCGCCGACCACTACCAGCAGAACACCCCCATCGGCGACG
GCCCCGTGCTGCTGCCCGACAACCACTACCTGAGCACCCAGTCCGCCCTGAGCAAAGACCCCAACGAGAA
GCGCGATCACATGGTCCTGCTGGAGTTCGTGACCGCCGCCGGGATCACTCTCGGCATGGACGAGCTGTAC
AAGGAATTCTAACTAGAGCTCGCTGATCAGCCTCGACTGTGCCTTCTAGTTGCCAGCCATCTGTTGTTTG
CCCCTCCCCCGTGCCTTCCTTGACCCTGGAAGGTGCCACTCCCACTGTCCTTTCCTAATAAAATGAGGAA
ATTGCATCGCATTGTCTGAGTAGGTGTCATTCTATTCTGGGGGGTGGGGTGGGGCAGGACAGCAAGGGGG
AGGATTGGGAAGAGAATAGCAGGCATGCTGGGGAGCGGCCGCAGGAACCCCTAGTGATGGAGTTGGCCAC
TCCCTCTCTGCGCGCTCGCTCGCTCACTGAGGCCGGGCGACCAAAGGTCGCCCGACGCCCGGGCTTTGCC
CGGGCGGCCTCAGTGAGCGAGCGAGCGCGCAGCTGCCTGCAGGGGCGCCTGATGCGGTATTTTCTCCTTA
CGCATCTGTGCGGTATTTCACACCGCATA
[95 nt withheld, positions 6750-6844]
T
[46 nt withheld, positions 6846-6891]
C
[141 nt withheld, positions 6893-7033]
CCTTTGACGTTGGAGTCCACGTTCTTT
[37 nt withheld, positions 7061-7097]
ACTCTATCTCGGGCTATTCTTTTGATTTATAAGGGATTTTGCCGATTTCGGTCTATTGGTTAAAAAATGA
GCTGATTTAACAAAAATTTAACGCGAATTTTAACAAAATATTAACGTTTACAATTTTATGGTGCACTCTC
AGTACAATCTGCTCTGATGCCGCATAGTTAAGCCAGCCCCGACACCCGCCAACACCCGCTGACGCGCCCT
GACGGGCTTGTCTGCTCCCGGCATCCGCTTACAGACAAGCTGTGACCGTCTCCGGGAGCTGCATGTGTCA
GAGGTTTTCACCGTCATCACCGAAACGCGCGAGACGAAAGGGCCTCGTGATACGCCTATTTTTATAGGTT
AATGTCATGATAATAATGGTTTCTTAGACGTCAGGTGGCACTTTTCGGGGAAATGTGCGCGGAACCCCTA
TTTGTTTATTTTTCTAAATACATTCAAATATGTATCCGCTCATGAGACAATAACCCTGATAAATGCTTCA
ATAATATTGAAAAAGGAAGAGTATGAGTATTCAACATTTCCGTGTCGCCCTTATTCCCTTTTTTGCGGCA
TTTTGCCTTCCTGTTTTTGCTCACCCAGAAACGCTGGTGAAAGTAAAAGATGCTGAAGATCAGTTGGGTG
CACGAGTGGGTTACATCGAACTGGATCTCAACAGCGGTAAGATCCTTGAGAGTTTTCGCCCCGAAGAACG
TTTTCCAATGATGAGCACTTTTAAAGTTCTGCTATGTGGCGCGGTATTATCCCGTATTGACGCCGGGCAA
GAGCAACTCGGTCGCCGCATACACTATTCTCAGAATGACTTGGTTGAGTACTCACCAGTCACAGAAAAGC
ATCTTACGGATGGCATGACAGTAAGAGAATTATGCAGTGCTGCCATAACCATGAGTGATAACACTGCGGC
CAACTTACTTCTGACAACGATCGGAGGACCGAAGGAGCTAACCGCTTTTTTGCACAACATGGGGGATCAT
GTAACTCGCCTTGATCGTTGGGAACCGGAGCTGAATGAAGCCATACCAAACGACGAGCGTGACACCACGA
TGCCTGTAGCAATGGCAACAACGTTGCGCAAACTATTAACTGGCGAACTACTTACTCTAGCTTCCCGGCA
ACAATTAATAGACTGGATGGAGGCGGATAAAGTTGCAGGACCACTTCTGCGCTCGGCCCTTCCGGCTGGC
TGGTTTATTGCTGATAAATCTGGAGCCGGTGAGCGTGGAAGCCGCGGTATCATTGCAGCACTGGGGCCAG
ATGGTAAGCCCTCCCGTATCGTAGTTATCTACACGACGGGGAGTCAGGCAACTATGGATGAACGAAATAG
ACAGATCGCTGAGATAGGTGCCTCACTGATTAAGCATTGGTAACTGTCAGACCAAGTTTACTCATATATA
CTTTAGATTGATTTAAAACTTCATTTTTAATTTAAAAGGATCTAGGTGAAGATCCTTTTTGATAATCTCA
TGACCAAAATCCCTTAACGTGAGTTTTCGTTCCACTGAGCGTCAGACCCCGTAGAAAAGATCAAAGGATC
TTCTTGAGATCCTTTTTTTCTGCGCGTAATCTGCTGCTTGCAAACAAAAAAACCACCGCTACCAGCGGTG
GTTTGTTTGCCGGATCAAGAGCTACCAACTCTTTTTCCGAAGGTAACTGGCTTCAGCAGAGCGCAGATAC
CAAATACTGTTCTTCTAGTGTAGCCGTAGTTAGGCCACCACTTCAAGAACTCTGTAGCACCGCCTACATA
CCTCGCTCTGCTAATCCTGTTACCAGTGGCTGCTGCCAGTGGCGATAAGTCGTGTCTTACCGGGTTGGAC
TCAAGACGATAGTTACCGGATAAGGCGCAGCGGTCGGGCTGAACGGGGGGTTCGTGCACACAGCCCAGCT
TGGAGCGAACGACCTACACCGAACTGAGATACCTACAGCGTGAGCTATGAGAAAGCGCCACGCTTCCCGA
AGGGAGAAAGGCGGACAGGTATCCGGTAAGCGGCAGGGTCGGAACAGGAGAGCGCACGAGGGAGCTTCCA
GGGGGAAACGCCTGGTATCTTTATAGTCCTGTCGGGTTTCGCCACCTCTGACTTGAGCGTCGATTTTTGT
GATGCTCGTCAGGGGGGCGGAGCCTATGGAAAAACGCCAGCAACGCGGCCTTTTTACGGTTCCTGGCCTT
TTGCTGGCCTTTTGCTCACATGT
