>Addgene plasmid #106696 | gh23 | addgene partial sequence | sequence record 220757 | hU6-F
ACGTGACGTAGAAAGTAATAATTTCTTGGGTAGTTTGCAGTTTTAAAATTATGTTTTAAAATGGACTATC
ATATGCTTACCGTAACTTGAAAGTATTTCGATTTCTTGGCTTTATATATCTTGTGGAAAGGACGAAACAC
CGAGCTCCAACACTATCTGGTGTTTTAGAGCTAGAAATAGCAAGTTAAAATAAGGCTAGTCCGTTATCAA
CTTGAAAAAGTGGCACCGAGTCGGTGCTTTTTTGTTTTAGAGCTAGAAATAGCAAGTTAAAATAAGGCTA
GTCCGTTTTTAGCGCGTGCGCCAATTCTGCAGACAAATGGCTCTAGAGGTACCCGTTACATAACTTACGG
TAAATGGCCCGCCTGGCTGACCGCCCAACGACCCCCGCCCATTGACGTCAATAGTAACGCCAATAGGGAC
TTTCCATTGACGTCAATGGGTGGAGTATTTACGGTAAACTGCCCACTTGGCAGTACATCAAGTGTATCAT
ATGCCAAGTACGCCCCCTATTGACGTCAATGACGGTAAATGGCCCGCCTGGCATTGTGCCCAGTACATGA
CCTTATGGGACTTTCCTACTTGGCAGTACATCTACGTATTAGTCATCGCTATTACCATGGTCGAGGTGAG
CCCCACGTTCTGCTTCACTCTCCCCATCTCCCCCCCCTCCCCACCCCCAATTTTGTATTTATTTATTTTT
T
